>Addgene plasmid #159435 | pcDNA3-P1-N-miRFP670-C-LoxP-Neo | addgene full sequence | sequence record 314573 | Addgene NGS Result
GACATTGATTATTGACTAGTTATTAATAGTAATCAATTACGGGGTCATTAGTTCATAGCCCATATATGGA
GTTCCGCGTTACATAACTTACGGTAAATGGCCCGCCTGGCTGACCGCCCAACGACCCCCGCCCATTGACG
TCAATAATGACGTATGTTCCCATAGTAACGCCAATAGGGACTTTCCATTGACGTCAATGGGTGGAGTATT
TACGGTAAACTGCCCACTTGGCAGTACATCAAGTGTATCATATGCCAAGTACGCCCCCTATTGACGTCAA
TGACGGTAAATGGCCCGCCTGGCATTATGCCCAGTACATGACCTTATGGGACTTTCCTACTTGGCAGTAC
ATCTACGTATTAGTCATCGCTATTACCATGGTGATGCGGTTTTGGCAGTACATCAATGGGCGTGGATAGC
GGTTTGACTCACGGGGATTTCCAAGTCTCCACCCCATTGACGTCAATGGGAGTTTGTTTTGGCACCAAAA
TCAACGGGACTTTCCAAAATGTCGTAACAACTCCGCCCCATTGACGCAAATGGGCGGTAGGCGTGTACGG
TGGGAGGTCTATATAAGCAGAGCTCTCTGGCTAACTAGAGAACCCACTGCTTACTGGCTTATCGAAATTA
ATACGACTCACTATAGGGAGACCCAAGCTTGGTACCGAGCTCGGATCCACTAGTAACGGCCGCCAGTGTG
CTGGAATTCTGCTCGGGCCCTTCTAGACAATCGATCACCGGTGCTAGCATCGAATTCCCTAGAGGCGGCG
GCGGCGTCGAGATGGTAGCAGGTCATGCCTCTGGCAGCCCCGCATTCGGGACCGCCTCTCATTCGAATAG
CGAACATGAAGAGATCCACCTCGCCGGCTCGATCCAGCCGCATGGCGCGCTTCTGGTCGTCAGCGAACAT
GATCATCGCGTCATCCAGGCCAGCGCCAACGCCGCGGAATTTCTGAATCTCGGAAGCGTACTCGGCGTTC
CGCTCGCCGAGATCGACGGCGATCTGTTGATCAAGATCCTGCCGCATCTCGATCCCACCGCCGAAGGCAT
GCCGGTCGCGGTGCGCTGCCGGATCGGCAATCCCTCTACGGAGTACTGCGGTCTGATGCATCGGCCTCCG
GAAGGCGGGCTGATCATCGAACTCGAACGTGCCGGCCCGTCGATCGATCTGTCAGGCACGCTGGCGCCGG
CGCTGGAGCGGATCCGCACGGCGGGTTCACTGCGCGCGCTGTGCGATGACACCGTGCTGCTGTTTCAGCA
GTGCACCGGCTACGACCGGGTGATGGTGTATCGTTTCGATGAGCAAGGCCACGGCCTGGTATTCTCCGAG
TGCCATGTGCCTGGGCTCGAATCCTATTTCGGCAACCGCTATCCGTCGTCGACTGTCCCGCAGATGGCGC
GGCAGCTGTACGTGCGGCAGCGCGTCCGCGTGCTGGTCGACGTCACCTATCAGCCGGTGCCGCTGGAGCC
GCGGCTGTCGCCGCTGACCGGGCGCGATCTCGACATGTCGGGCTGCTTCCTGCGCTCGATGTCGCCGTGC
CATCTGCAGTTCCTGAAGGACATGGGCGTGCGCGCCACCCTGGCGGTGTCGCTGGTGGTCGGCGGCAAGC
TGTGGGGCCTGGTTGTCTGTCACCATTATCTGCCGCGCTTCATCCGTTTCGAGCTGCGGGCGATCTGCAA
ACGGCTCGCCGAAAGGATCGCGACGCGGATCACCGCGCTTGAGAGCGGCATGGACGAGCTGTACAAGGGA
GTCTAACCCGGTATAACTTCGTATAGCATACATTATACGAAGTTATTGTGTCAGTTAGGGTGTGGAAAGT
CCCCAGGCTCCCCAGCAGGCAGAAGTATGCAAAGCATGCATCTCAATTAGTCAGCAACCAGGTGTGGAAA
GTCCCCAGGCTCCCCAGCAGGCAGAAGTATGCAAAGCATGCATCTCAATTAGTCAGCAACCATAGTCCCG
CCCCTAACTCCGCCCATCCCGCCCCTAACTCCGCCCAGTTCCGCCCATTCTCCGCCCCATGGCTGACTAA
TTTTTTTTATTTATGCAGAGGCCGAGGCCGCCTCTGCCTCTGAGCTATTCCAGAAGTAGTGAGGAGGCTT
TTTTGGAGGCCTAGGCTTTTGCAAAAAGCTCCCGGGAGCTTGTATATCCATTTTCGGATCTGATCAAGAG
ACAGGATGAGGATCGTTTCGCATGATTGAACAAGATGGATTGCACGCAGGTTCTCCGGCCGCTTGGGTGG
AGAGGCTATTCGGCTATGACTGGGCACAACAGACAATCGGCTGCTCTGATGCCGCCGTGTTCCGGCTGTC
AGCGCAGGGGCGCCCGGTTCTTTTTGTCAAGACCGACCTGTCCGGTGCCCTGAATGAACTGCAGGACGAG
GCAGCGCGGCTATCGTGGCTGGCCACGACGGGCGTTCCTTGCGCAGCTGTGCTCGACGTTGTCACTGAAG
CGGGAAGGGACTGGCTGCTATTGGGCGAAGTGCCGGGGCAGGATCTCCTGTCATCTCACCTTGCTCCTGC
CGAGAAAGTATCCATCATGGCTGATGCAATGCGGCGGCTGCATACGCTTGATCCGGCTACCTGCCCATTC
GACCACCAAGCGAAACATCGCATCGAGCGAGCACGTACTCGGATGGAAGCCGGTCTTGTCGATCAGGATG
ATCTGGACGAAGAGCATCAGGGGCTCGCGCCAGCCGAACTGTTCGCCAGGCTCAAGGCGCGCATGCCCGA
CGGCGAGGATCTCGTCGTGACCCATGGCGATGCCTGCTTGCCGAATATCATGGTGGAAAATGGCCGCTTT
TCTGGATTCATCGACTGTGGCCGGCTGGGTGTGGCGGACCGCTATCAGGACATAGCGTTGGCTACCCGTG
ATATTGCTGAAGAGCTTGGCGGCGAATGGGCTGACCGCTTCCTCGTGCTTTACGGTATCGCCGCTCCCGA
TTCGCAGCGCATCGCCTTCTATCGCCTTCTTGACGAGTTCTTCTGAGCGGGACTCTGGGGTTCGAAATGA
CCGACCAAGCGACGCCCAACCTGCCATCACGAGATTTCGATTCCACCGCCGCCTTCTATGAAAGGTTGGG
CTTCGGAATCGTTTTCCGGGACGCCGGCTGGATGATCCTCCAGCGCGGGGATCTCATGCTGGAGTTCTTC
GCCCACCCCAACTTGTTTATTGCAGCTTATAATGGTTACAAATAAAGCAATAGCATCACAAATTTCACAA
ATAAAGCATTTTTTTCACTGCATTCTAGTTGTGGTTTGTCCAAACTCATCAATGTATCTTATTAGATAAC
TTCGTATAGCATACATTATACGAAGTTATCTCGAGTGTTAACGGCGGCCGGGATATCATGCCTCGACTGT
GCCTTCTAGTTGCCAGCCATCTGTTGTTTGCCCCTCCCCCGTGCCTTCCTTGACCCTGGAAGGTGCCACT
CCCACTGTCCTTTCCTAATAAAATGAGGAAATTGCATCGCATTGTCTGAGTAGGTGTCATTCTATTCTGG
GGGGTGGGGTGGGGCAGGACAGCAAGGGGGAGGATTGGGAAGACAATAGCAGGCATGCTGGGGATGCGGT
GGGCTCTATGGCTTCTGAGGCGGAAAGAACCAGCTGGGGCTCTAGGGGGTATCCCC
[124 nt withheld, positions 3627-3750]
C
[91 nt withheld, positions 3752-3842]
A
[49 nt withheld, positions 3844-3892]
CCTTTGACGTTGGAGTCCACGTTCTTT
[37 nt withheld, positions 3920-3956]
ACCCTATCTCGGTCTATTCTTTTGATTTATAAGGGATTTTGCCGATTTCGGCCTATTGGTTAAAAAATGA
GCTGATTTAACAAAAATTTAACGCGAATTAATTCTGTGGAATGTGTGTCAGTTAGGGTGTGGAAAGTCCC
CAGGCTCCCCAGCAGGCAGAAGTATGCAAAGCATGCATCTCAATTAGTCAGCAACCAGGTGTGGAAAGTC
CCCAGGCTCCCCAGCAGGCAGAAGTATGCAAAGCATGCATCTCAATTAGTCAGCAACCATAGTCCCGCCC
CTAACTCCGCCCATCCCGCCCCTAACTCCGCCCAGTTCCGCCCATTCTCCGCCCCATGGCTGACTAATTT
TTTTTATTTATGCAGAGGCCGAGGCCGCCTCTGCCTCTGAGCTATTCCAGAAGTAGTGAGGAGGCTTTTT
TGGAGGCCTAGGCTTTTGCAAAAAGCTCCCGGGAGCTTGTATATCCATTTTCGGATCTGATCAAGAGACA
GGATGAGGATCGTTTCGCATGATTGAACAAGATGGATTGCACGCAGGTTCTCCGGCCGCTTGGGTGGAGA
GGCTATTCGGCTATGACTGGGCACAACAGACAATCGGCTGCTCTGATGCCGCCGTGTTCCGGCTGTCAGC
GCAGGGGCGCCCGGTTCTTTTTGTCAAGACCGACCTGTCCGGTGCCCTGAATGAACTGCAGGACGAGGCA
GCGCGGCTATCGTGGCTGGCCACGACGGGCGTTCCTTGCGCAGCTGTGCTCGACGTTGTCACTGAAGCGG
GAAGGGACTGGCTGCTATTGGGCGAAGTGCCGGGGCAGGATCTCCTGTCATCTCACCTTGCTCCTGCCGA
GAAAGTATCCATCATGGCTGATGCAATGCGGCGGCTGCATACGCTTGATCCGGCTACCTGCCCATTCGAC
CACCAAGCGAAACATCGCATCGAGCGAGCACGTACTCGGATGGAAGCCGGTCTTGTCGATCAGGATGATC
TGGACGAAGAGCATCAGGGGCTCGCGCCAGCCGAACTGTTCGCCAGGCTCAAGGCGCGCATGCCCGACGG
CGAGGATCTCGTCGTGACCCATGGCGATGCCTGCTTGCCGAATATCATGGTGGAAAATGGCCGCTTTTCT
GGATTCATCGACTGTGGCCGGCTGGGTGTGGCGGACCGCTATCAGGACATAGCGTTGGCTACCCGTGATA
TTGCTGAAGAGCTTGGCGGCGAATGGGCTGACCGCTTCCTCGTGCTTTACGGTATCGCCGCTCCCGATTC
GCAGCGCATCGCCTTCTATCGCCTTCTTGACGAGTTCTTCTGAGCGGGACTCTGGGGTTCGAAATGACCG
ACCAAGCGACGCCCAACCTGCCATCACGAGATTTCGATTCCACCGCCGCCTTCTATGAAAGGTTGGGCTT
CGGAATCGTTTTCCGGGACGCCGGCTGGATGATCCTCCAGCGCGGGGATCTCATGCTGGAGTTCTTCGCC
CACCCCAACTTGTTTATTGCAGCTTATAATGGTTACAAATAAAGCAATAGCATCACAAATTTCACAAATA
AAGCATTTTTTTCACTGCATTCTAGTTGTGGTTTGTCCAAACTCATCAATGTATCTTATCATGTCTGTAT
ACCGTCGACCTCTAGCTAGAGCTTGGCGTAATCATGGTCATAGCTGTTTCCTGTGTGAAATTGTTATCCG
CTCACAATTCCACACAACATACGAGCCGGAAGCATAAAGTGTAAAGCCTGGGGTGCCTAATGAGTGAGCT
AACTCACATTAATTGCGTTGCGCTCACTGCCCGCTTTCCAGTCGGGAAACCTGTCGTGCCAGCTGCATTA
ATGAATCGGCCAACGCGCGGGGAGAGGCGGTTTGCGTATTGGGCGCTCTTCCGCTTCCTCGCTCACTGAC
TCGCTGCGCTCGGTCGTTCGGCTGCGGCGAGCGGTATCAGCTCACTCAAAGGCGGTAATACGGTTATCCA
CAGAATCAGGGGATAACGCAGGAAAGAACATGTGAGCAAAAGGCCAGCAAAAGGCCAGGAACCGTAAAAA
GGCCGCGTTGCTGGCGTTTTTCCATAGGCTCCGCCCCCCTGACGAGCATCACAAAAATCGACGCTCAAGT
CAGAGGTGGCGAAACCCGACAGGACTATAAAGATACCAGGCGTTTCCCCCTGGAAGCTCCCTCGTGCGCT
CTCCTGTTCCGACCCTGCCGCTTACCGGATACCTGTCCGCCTTTCTCCCTTCGGGAAGCGTGGCGCTTTC
TCATAGCTCACGCTGTAGGTATCTCAGTTCGGTGTAGGTCGTTCGCTCCAAGCTGGGCTGTGTGCACGAA
CCCCCCGTTCAGCCCGACCGCTGCGCCTTATCCGGTAACTATCGTCTTGAGTCCAACCCGGTAAGACACG
ACTTATCGCCACTGGCAGCAGCCACTGGTAACAGGATTAGCAGAGCGAGGTATGTAGGCGGTGCTACAGA
GTTCTTGAAGTGGTGGCCTAACTACGGCTACACTAGAAGAACAGTATTTGGTATCTGCGCTCTGCTGAAG
CCAGTTACCTTCGGAAAAAGAGTTGGTAGCTCTTGATCCGGCAAACAAACCACCGCTGGTAGCGGTGGTT
TTTTTGTTTGCAAGCAGCAGATTACGCGCAGAAAAAAAGGATCTCAAGAAGATCCTTTGATCTTTTCTAC
GGGGTCTGACGCTCAGTGGAACGAAAACTCACGTTAAGGGATTTTGGTCATGAGATTATCAAAAAGGATC
TTCACCTAGATCCTTTTAAATTAAAAATGAAGTTTTAAATCAATCTAAAGTATATATGAGTAAACTTGGT
CTGACAGTTACCAATGCTTAATCAGTGAGGCACCTATCTCAGCGATCTGTCTATTTCGTTCATCCATAGT
TGCCTGACTCCCCGTCGTGTAGATAACTACGATACGGGAGGGCTTACCATCTGGCCCCAGTGCTGCAATG
ATACCGCGAGACCCACGCTCACCGGCTCCAGATTTATCAGCAATAAACCAGCCAGCCGGAAGGGCCGAGC
GCAGAAGTGGTCCTGCAACTTTATCCGCCTCCATCCAGTCTATTAATTGTTGCCGGGAAGCTAGAGTAAG
TAGTTCGCCAGTTAATAGTTTGCGCAACGTTGTTGCCATTGCTACAGGCATCGTGGTGTCACGCTCGTCG
TTTGGTATGGCTTCATTCAGCTCCGGTTCCCAACGATCAAGGCGAGTTACATGATCCCCCATGTTGTGCA
AAAAAGCGGTTAGCTCCTTCGGTCCTCCGATCGTTGTCAGAAGTAAGTTGGCCGCAGTGTTATCACTCAT
GGTTATGGCAGCACTGCATAATTCTCTTACTGTCATGCCATCCGTAAGATGCTTTTCTGTGACTGGTGAG
TACTCAACCAAGTCATTCTGAGAATAGTGTATGCGGCGACCGAGTTGCTCTTGCCCGGCGTCAATACGGG
ATAATACCGCGCCACATAGCAGAACTTTAAAAGTGCTCATCATTGGAAAACGTTCTTCGGGGCGAAAACT
CTCAAGGATCTTACCGCTGTTGAGATCCAGTTCGATGTAACCCACTCGTGCACCCAACTGATCTTCAGCA
TCTTTTACTTTCACCAGCGTTTCTGGGTGAGCAAAAACAGGAAGGCAAAATGCCGCAAAAAAGGGAATAA
GGGCGACACGGAAATGTTGAATACTCATACTCTTCCTTTTTCAATATTATTGAAGCATTTATCAGGGTTA
TTGTCTCATGAGCGGATACATATTTGAATGTATTTAGAAAAATAAACAAATAGGGGTTCCGCGCACATTT
CCCCGAAAAGTGCCACCTGACGTCGACGGATCGGGAGATCTCCCGATCCCCTATGGTGCACTCTCAGTAC
AATCTGCTCTGATGCCGCATAGTTAAGCCAGTATCTGCTCCCTGCTTGTGTGTTGGAGGTCGCTGAGTAG
TGCGCGAGCAAAATTTAAGCTACAACAAGGCAAGGCTTGACCGACAATTGCATGAAGAATCTGCTTAGGG
TTAGGCGTTTTGCGCTGCTTCGCGATGTACGGGCCAGATATACGCGTT
Features (pLannotate 1.2.2; 27 found; start..end, strand, type, name):
      1..380     +  enhancer       CMV enhancer: human cytomegalovirus immediate early enhancer
    381..584     +  promoter       CMV promoter: human cytomegalovirus (CMV) immediate early promoter
    580..613     +  LTR            5' LTR (truncated) (fragment): truncated 5' long terminal repeat (LTR) from HIV-1
    629..647     +  promoter       T7 promoter: promoter for bacteriophage T7 RNA polymerase
    782..1726    +  CDS            miRFP670v1: miRFP670v1 is a basic (constitutively fluorescent) near ir fluorescent protein published in 2016, derived from Rhodopseudomonas palustris. It has low acid sensitivity. It requires the cofactor biliverdin for fluorescence.
   1726..1749    +  CDS            cp173Venus (fragment): circularly permuted form of the Venus yellow fluorescent protein (Nagai et al., 2004) efficient FRET acceptor for CFP
   1763..1796    +  protein_bind   loxP: Cre-mediated recombination occurs in the 8-bp core sequence (GCATACAT). Cre recombinase
   1797..2125    +  promoter       SV40 promoter: SV40 enhancer and early promoter
   2192..2983    +  CDS            neo: KKA2_KLEPN - Also known as kan, nptII. Experimental evidence at protein level: Swiss-Prot protein existence level 1. Resistance to kanamycin, neomycin, paromomycin, ribostamycin, butirosin and gentamicin B. From Klebsiella pneumoniae.
   3007..3165    +  CDS            ble (fragment): BLE_KLEPN - Experimental evidence at protein level: Swiss-Prot protein existence level 1. Binding protein with a strong affinity to the bleomycin family of antibiotics. Binds to CL990; an antimitotic-antibiotic compound. From Klebsiella pneumoniae.
   3160..3281    +  polyA_signal   SV40 poly(A) signal: SV40 polyadenylation signal
   3286..3319    +  protein_bind   loxP: Cre-mediated recombination occurs in the 8-bp core sequence (GCATACAT). Cre recombinase
   3357..3581    +  polyA_signal   bGH poly(A) signal: bovine growth hormone polyadenylation signal
   3585..3606    +  promoter       SV40 promoter (fragment): SV40 enhancer and early promoter
   3627..4055    +  rep_origin     f1 ori (sequence partly withheld): f1 bacteriophage origin of replication; arrow indicates direction of (+) strand synthesis
   4069..4398    +  promoter       SV40 promoter: SV40 enhancer and early promoter
   4465..5256    +  CDS            neo: KKA2_KLEPN - Also known as kan, nptII. Experimental evidence at protein level: Swiss-Prot protein existence level 1. Resistance to kanamycin, neomycin, paromomycin, ribostamycin, butirosin and gentamicin B. From Klebsiella pneumoniae.
   5280..5438    +  CDS            ble (fragment): BLE_KLEPN - Experimental evidence at protein level: Swiss-Prot protein existence level 1. Binding protein with a strong affinity to the bleomycin family of antibiotics. Binds to CL990; an antimitotic-antibiotic compound. From Klebsiella pneumoniae.
   5433..5554    +  polyA_signal   SV40 poly(A) signal: SV40 polyadenylation signal
   5627..5643    -  protein_bind   lac operator: The lac repressor binds to the lac operator to inhibit transcription in E. coli. This inhibition can be relieved by adding lactose or isopropyl-β-D-thiogalactopyranoside (IPTG). lac repressor encoded by lacI
   5651..5681    -  promoter       lac promoter: promoter for the E. coli lac operon
   5696..5717    -  protein_bind   CAP binding site: CAP binding activates transcription in the presence of cAMP. E. coli catabolite activator protein
   5730..5822    -  CDS            lacI (fragment): lac repressor; lacI; The lac repressor binds to the lac operator to inhibit transcription in E. coli. This inhibition can be relieved by adding lactose or isopropyl-β-D-thiogalactopyranoside (IPTG).
   6005..6593    -  rep_origin     ori: high-copy-number ColE1/pMB1/pBR322/pUC origin of replication
   6764..7624    -  CDS            AmpR: β-lactamase; bla; confers resistance to ampicillin, carbenicillin, and related antibiotics
   7625..7729    -  promoter       AmpR promoter: bla
   7788..7840    -  misc_feature   bom (fragment): basis of mobility region from pBR322
