[The description below was written by a language model from this plasmid's Addgene catalogue record and pLannotate feature annotations shown in this document.]
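Description:
pcDNA3-P1-N-miRFP670-C-LoxP-Neo is a 7,994 bp donor-template plasmid for CRISPR-based gene knock-in, built in the mammalian expression backbone pcDNA3. It is maintained in E. coli through a high-copy ColE1/pUC-type origin with ampicillin selection (AmpR), and it also retains the f1 phage origin and the other standard pcDNA3 elements: CMV enhancer/promoter, T7 promoter, bGH polyadenylation signal, and the backbone's own SV40 promoter–neo–SV40 poly(A) cassette.

The payload sits between the T7 promoter and the bGH poly(A) signal, bounded by AgeI and XhoI sites and by the "linker pair 1" sequences denoted P1 in the name. It begins with the 945 bp coding sequence of miRFP670, a near-infrared fluorescent protein derived from a Rhodopseudomonas palustris bacteriophytochrome that needs biliverdin as a cofactor. This sequence is flanked by N- and C-terminal peptide linkers so the reporter can be fused in frame to a target protein; a short annotated "cp173Venus" fragment immediately downstream probably reflects the C-terminal linker rather than a second fluorophore. Next comes a neomycin resistance cassette (SV40 promoter, neo, SV40 poly(A)) bracketed by two loxP sites in the same orientation. It allows G418 selection of integrants, and Cre recombinase can then excise the marker, leaving one loxP site.

No gene-specific homology arms are annotated, and the record does not state a target locus. This fits a modular template in which the outer linker sequences serve as attachment points for user-supplied arms. The sequence contains two near-identical SV40–neo cassettes, one floxed and one from the backbone, and this repetition may explain why the record specifies a recombination-deficient propagation strain.
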