Addgene plasmid #159435: pcDNA3-P1-N-miRFP670-C-LoxP-Neo
Purpose: CRISPR knock-in donor construct with fluorescent reporter and removable selectable marker
Depositing lab: Jianhua Xing. Depositing organization: University of Pittsburgh (University, School of Medicine, and Cancer Institute). Publication: Rapid, modular, and cost-effective generation of donor DNA constructs for CRISPR-based gene knock-in. Chen YJ, Cheng YY, Wang W, Tian XJ, Lefever DE, Taft DA, Zhang J, Xing J. Biol Methods Protoc. 2020 Mar 20;5(1):bpaa006. doi: 10.1093/biomethods/bpaa006. eCollection 2020. PubMed 32411820.
Backbone
  Vector backbone: pcDNA3
  Total vector size (bp): 7994
  Vector type: CRISPR
  Selectable markers: Neomycin (select with G418)
Growth in bacteria
  Bacterial resistance: Ampicillin, 100 μg/mL
  Growth temperature: 30°C
  Growth strain: NEB Stable
  Copy number: High Copy
Gene/Insert 1
  Gene/Insert name: miRFP670
  Insert size (bp): 945
  Tag / fusion protein: 5' linker pair 1 (N terminal on backbone); N terminal peptide linker (N terminal on insert); C terminal peptide linker (C terminal on insert)
  Cloning method: Restriction Enzyme; 5′ cloning site AgeI (not destroyed); 3′ cloning site n/a (unknown if destroyed)
  Sequencing primers: 5′ T7
Gene/Insert 2
  Gene/Insert name: Neomycin
  Insert size (bp): 1490
  Promoter: SV40
  Tag / fusion protein: LoxP (N terminal on insert); LoxP (C terminal on insert); 3' linker pair 1 (C terminal on backbone)
  Cloning method: Restriction Enzyme; 5′ cloning site n/a (unknown if destroyed); 3′ cloning site XhoI (not destroyed)
  Sequencing primers: 5′ n/a; 3′ GAAAGGACAGTGGGAGTGGCACCTTCCAGGGCT
Terms and licenses: Academic/Nonprofit Terms; Industry Terms: Not Available to Industry
How to cite: pcDNA3-P1-N-miRFP670-C-LoxP-Neo was a gift from Jianhua Xing (Addgene plasmid # 159435)
